Addgene plasmid #143438: TFORF0753
Purpose: Lentiviral vector for overexpressing transcription factor ORFs with unique 24-bp barcodes. Barcodes facilitate identification of transcription factors in pooled screens.
Depositing lab: Feng Zhang. Depositing organization: Broad Institute. Publication: A transcription factor atlas of directed differentiation. Joung J, Ma S, Tay T, Geiger-Schuller KR, Kirchgatterer PC, Verdine VK, Guo B, Arias-Garcia MA, Allen WE, Singh A, Kuksenko O, Abudayyeh OO, Gootenberg JS, Fu Z, Macrae RK, Buenrostro JD, Regev A, Zhang F. Cell. 2023 Jan 5;186(1):209-229.e26. doi: 10.1016/j.cell.2022.11.026. PubMed 36608654.
Backbone
  Vector backbone: pLX_TRC317
  Backbone manufacturer: Broad Institute Genetic Perturbation Platform
  Backbone size w/o insert (bp): 8264
  Vector type: Mammalian Expression, Lentiviral
  Selectable markers: Puromycin
Growth in bacteria
  Bacterial resistance: Ampicillin, 100 μg/mL
  Growth temperature: 37°C
  Growth strain: NEB Stable
  Copy number: High Copy
Gene/Insert
  Gene/Insert name: HIVEP3
  Species: H. sapiens (human)
  Insert size (bp): 7322
  Entrez Gene: HIVEP3 (a.k.a. KBP-1, KBP1, KRC, SHN3, Schnurri-3, ZAS3, ZNF40C)
  Promoter: EF1a
  Cloning method: Unknown
  Sequencing primers: 5′ GGGTGGAGACTGAAGTTAGGCCAG; 3′ CACATAGCGTAAAAGGAGCAACATAG
Terms and licenses: Academic/Nonprofit Terms; Industry Terms: Not Available to Industry
Depositor comments: XM_011541884,NM_024503,XM_017001993,XM_017001992,ENST00000372583 . The transcription factor ORF portion of this plasmid was synthesized by Genewiz. Please test multiple small colonies in case of plasmid recombination. To make this collection available in a timely manner, a portion of this collection was not fully sequenced by Addgene. If an Addgene verified full plasmid sequence is not available, please contact us prior to placing an order to request the full sequence.
How to cite: TFORF0753 was a gift from Feng Zhang (Addgene plasmid # 143438 ; http://n2t.net/addgene:143438 ; RRID:Addgene_143438)
