[The description below was written by a language model from this plasmid's Addgene catalogue record and pLannotate feature annotations shown in this document.]
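Description:
TFORF0753 is a third-generation-style, self-inactivating lentiviral expression plasmid built on the pLX_TRC317 backbone and carrying the human transcription factor HIVEP3 (also known as Schnurri-3, KRC or ZAS3). It is one member of a barcoded transcription factor ORF collection in which each ORF is paired with a unique 24-bp barcode, so that the factor delivered to a cell can be identified in pooled overexpression screens. The barcode is not annotated in the feature table. In bacteria the plasmid is maintained through a high-copy ColE1/pUC-type origin and selected with ampicillin via the β-lactamase gene. An f1 origin and remnants of lac, T7 and T3 cloning-vector sequence are also present. The depositor notes that the plasmid can recombine, which is plausible given its LTR repeats and total size of about 15.6 kb.

The viral genome is transcribed from an RSV promoter fused to a truncated HIV-1 5' LTR. This is followed by the Ψ packaging signal with a partial gag sequence, the Rev response element for nuclear export of the unspliced genomic RNA, and a cPPT/CTS element. An SV40 early promoter drives puromycin N-acetyltransferase for selection of transduced mammalian cells. Downstream, the EF-1α promoter constitutively expresses the roughly 7.2 kb HIVEP3 coding sequence, which was synthesized commercially. A WPRE after the ORF enhances transcript stability and expression. The ΔU3 3' LTR inactivates the viral promoter after integration, and an SV40 polyadenylation signal lies beyond it. The short U6 promoter fragment annotated after the ORF is probably a residual or primer-site sequence rather than a functional Pol III unit. The large insert may reduce packaging efficiency compared with smaller ORFs in the collection.
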