Features (pLannotate 1.2.2; 31 found; start..end, strand, type, name):
      5..231     +  promoter       RSV promoter: Rous sarcoma virus enhancer/promoter
    232..412     +  LTR            5' LTR (truncated): truncated 5' long terminal repeat (LTR) from HIV-1
    459..584     +  misc_feature   HIV-1 Ψ: packaging signal of human immunodeficiency virus type 1
    568..931     +  CDS            HIV-1 gag (fragment): gag protein from human immunodeficiency virus 1; gag
   1077..1310    +  misc_feature   RRE: The Rev response element (RRE) of HIV-1 allows for Rev-dependent mRNA export from the nucleus to the cytoplasm.
   1687..1713    +  CDS            Rev (fragment): human immunodeficiency virus 1 (HIV-1) Rev protein; rev; enhances nuclear export of unspliced and incompletely spliced viral mRNAs
   1720..1743    +  promoter       SV40 promoter (fragment): SV40 early promoter
   1744..1815    +  promoter       SV40 promoter (fragment): SV40 enhancer and early promoter
   1839..1974    +  rep_origin     SV40 ori: SV40 origin of replication
   2020..2616    +  CDS            PuroR (fragment): puromycin N-acetyltransferase; pac from Streptomyces; confers resistance to puromycin
   2665..2782    +  misc_feature   cPPT/CTS: central polypurine tract and central termination sequence of HIV-1
   2847..2913    +  CDS            small t antigen (fragment): SV40 (simian virus 40) small t antigen
   2920..4098    +  promoter       EF-1α promoter: strong constitutive promoter for human elongation factor EF-1α
   4115..11332   +  CDS            HIVEP3: ZEP3_HUMAN - Also known as KBP1, KIAA1555, KRC, ZAS3. Experimental evidence at transcript level: Swiss-Prot protein existence level 2. Plays a role of transcription factor; binds to recognition signal sequences (Rss heptamer) for somatic recombination of immunoglobulin and T-cell receptor gene segments; Binds also to the kappa-B motif of gene such as S100A4, involved in cell progression and differentiation. Kappa-B motif is a gene regulatory element found in promoters and enhancers of genes involved in immunity, inflammation, and growth and that responds to viral antigens, mitogens, and cytoki
  11348..11401   +  promoter       U6 promoter (fragment): RNA polymerase III promoter for human U6 snRNA
  11443..12031   +  misc_feature   WPRE: woodchuck hepatitis virus posttranscriptional regulatory element
  12082..12101   +  misc_feature   cPPT/CTS (fragment): central polypurine tract and central termination sequence of HIV-1
  12103..12336   +  LTR            3' LTR (ΔU3): self-inactivating 3' long terminal repeat (LTR) from HIV-1
  12414..12535   +  polyA_signal   SV40 poly(A) signal: SV40 polyadenylation signal
  12575..12710   +  rep_origin     SV40 ori: SV40 origin of replication
  12731..12749   -  promoter       T7 promoter: promoter for bacteriophage T7 RNA polymerase
  12757..12912   +  CDS            lacZα (fragment): LacZα fragment of β-galactosidase; lacZ fragment
  12917..13345   +  rep_origin     f1 ori (sequence partly withheld): f1 bacteriophage origin of replication; arrow indicates direction of (+) strand synthesis
  13398..13502   +  promoter       AmpR promoter: bla
  13503..14363   +  CDS            AmpR: β-lactamase; bla; confers resistance to ampicillin, carbenicillin, and related antibiotics
  14534..15122   +  rep_origin     ori: high-copy-number ColE1/pMB1/pBR322/pUC origin of replication
  15305..15397   +  CDS            lacI (fragment): lac repressor; lacI; The lac repressor binds to the lac operator to inhibit transcription in E. coli. This inhibition can be relieved by adding lactose or isopropyl-β-D-thiogalactopyranoside (IPTG).
  15410..15431   +  protein_bind   CAP binding site: CAP binding activates transcription in the presence of cAMP. E. coli catabolite activator protein
  15446..15476   +  promoter       lac promoter: promoter for the E. coli lac operon
  15480..15502   +  protein_bind   lac operator (fragment): The lac repressor binds to the lac operator to inhibit transcription in E. coli. This inhibition can be relieved by adding lactose or isopropyl-β-D-thiogalactopyranoside (IPTG). lac repressor encoded by lacI
  15545..15563   +  promoter       T3 promoter: promoter for bacteriophage T3 RNA polymerase
>Addgene plasmid #143438 | TFORF0753 | addgene full sequence | sequence record 397898 | Addgene NGS Result
TTAATGTAGTCTTATGCAATACTCTTGTAGTCTTGCAACATGGTAACGATGAGTTAGCAACATGCCTTAC
AAGGAGAGAAAAAGCACCGTGCATGCCGATTGGTGGAAGTAAGGTGGTACGATCGTGCCTTATTAGGAAG
GCAACAGACGGGTCTGACATGGATTGGACGAACCACTGAATTGCCGCATTGCAGAGATATTGTATTTAAG
TGCCTAGCTCGATACATAAACGGGTCTCTCTGGTTAGACCAGATCTGAGCCTGGGAGCTCTCTGGCTAAC
TAGGGAACCCACTGCTTAAGCCTCAATAAAGCTTGCCTTGAGTGCTTCAAGTAGTGTGTGCCCGTCTGTT
GTGTGACTCTGGTAACTAGAGATCCCTCAGACCCTTTTAGTCAGTGTGGAAAATCTCTAGCAGTGGCGCC
CGAACAGGGACTTGAAAGCGAAAGGGAAACCAGAGGAGCTCTCTCGACGCAGGACTCGGCTTGCTGAAGC
GCGCACGGCAAGAGGCGAGGGGCGGCGACTGGTGAGTACGCCAAAAATTTTGACTAGCGGAGGCTAGAAG
GAGAGAGATGGGTGCGAGAGCGTCAGTATTAAGCGGGGGAGAATTAGATCGCGATGGGAAAAAATTCGGT
TAAGGCCAGGGGGAAAGAAAAAATATAAATTAAAACATATAGTATGGGCAAGCAGGGAGCTAGAACGATT
CGCAGTTAATCCTGGCCTGTTAGAAACATCAGAAGGCTGTAGACAAATACTGGGACAGCTACAACCATCC
CTTCAGACAGGATCAGAAGAACTTAGATCATTATATAATACAGTAGCAACCCTCTATTGTGTGCATCAAA
GGATAGAGATAAAAGACACCAAGGAAGCTTTAGACAAGATAGAGGAAGAGCAAAACAAAAGTAAGACCAC
CGCACAGCAAGCGGCCGCTGATCTTCAGACCTGGAGGAGGAGATATGAGGGACAATTGGAGAAGTGAATT
ATATAAATATAAAGTAGTAAAAATTGAACCATTAGGAGTAGCACCCACCAAGGCAAAGAGAAGAGTGGTG
CAGAGAGAAAAAAGAGCAGTGGGAATAGGAGCTTTGTTCCTTGGGTTCTTGGGAGCAGCAGGAAGCACTA
TGGGCGCAGCGTCAATGACGCTGACGGTACAGGCCAGACAATTATTGTCTGGTATAGTGCAGCAGCAGAA
CAATTTGCTGAGGGCTATTGAGGCGCAACAGCATCTGTTGCAACTCACAGTCTGGGGCATCAAGCAGCTC
CAGGCAAGAATCCTGGCTGTGGAAAGATACCTAAAGGATCAACAGCTCCTGGGGATTTGGGGTTGCTCTG
GAAAACTCATTTGCACCACTGCTGTGCCTTGGAATGCTAGTTGGAGTAATAAATCTCTGGAACAGATTTG
GAATCACACGACCTGGATGGAGTGGGACAGAGAAATTAACAATTACACAAGCTTAATACACTCCTTAATT
GAAGAATCGCAAAACCAGCAAGAAAAGAATGAACAAGAATTATTGGAATTAGATAAATGGGCAAGTTTGT
GGAATTGGTTTAACATAACAAATTGGCTGTGGTATATAAAATTATTCATAATGATAGTAGGAGGCTTGGT
AGGTTTAAGAATAGTTTTTGCTGTACTTTCTATAGTGAATAGAGTTAGGCAGGGATATTCACCATTATCG
TTTCAGACCCACCTCCCAACCCCGAGGGGACCCATGCATTGCATCTCAATTAGTCAGCAACCAGGTGTGG
AAAGTCCCCAGGCTCCCCAGCAGGCAGAAGTATGCAAAGCATGCGTCTCAATTAGTCAGCAACCATAGTC
CCGCCCCTAACTCCGCCCATCCCGCCCCTAACTCCGCCCAGTTCCGCCCATTCTCCGCCCCATGGCTGAC
TAATTTTTTTTATTTATGCAGAGGCCGAGGCCGCCTCGGCCTCTGAGCTATTCCAGAAGTAGTGAGGAGG
CTTTTTTGGAGGCCTAGGCTTTTGCAAAAAGCTTTCTAGAGGTACCACCGGAGCTTACCATGACCGAGTA
CAAGCCCACGGTGCGCCTCGCCACCCGCGACGACGTCCCCAGGGCCGTACGCACCCTCGCCGCCGCGTTC
GCCGACTACCCCGCCACGCGCCACACCGTCGATCCGGACCGCCACATCGAGCGGGTCACCGAGCTGCAAG
AACTCTTCCTCACGCGCGTCGGGCTCGACATCGGCAAGGTGTGGGTCGCGGACGACGGCGCCGCCGTGGC
GGTCTGGACCACGCCGGAGAGCGTCGAAGCGGGGGCGGTGTTCGCCGAGATCGGCCCGCGCATGGCCGAG
TTGAGCGGTTCCCGGCTGGCCGCGCAGCAACAGATGGAAGGCCTCCTGGCGCCGCACCGGCCCAAGGAGC
CCGCGTGGTTCCTGGCCACCGTCGGCGTCTCGCCCGACCACCAGGGCAAGGGTCTGGGCAGCGCCGTCGT
GCTCCCCGGAGTGGAGGCGGCCGAGCGCGCCGGGGTGCCCGCCTTCCTGGAGACCTCCGCGCCCCGCAAC
CTCCCCTTCTACGAGCGGCTCGGCTTCACCGTCACCGCCGACGTCGAGGTGCCCGAAGGACCGCGCACCT
GGTGCATGACCCGCAAGCCCGGTGCCAGTTAACGAATTCTAGATCTTGAGACAAATGGCAGTATTCATCC
ACAATTTTAAAAGAAAAGGGGGGATTGGGGGGTACAGTGCAGGGGAAAGAATAGTAGACATAATAGCAAC
AGACATACAAACTAAAGAATTACAAAAACAAATTACAAAAATTCAAAATTTTCGGGTTTATTACAGGGAC
AGCAGAGATCCACTTTGGCGCCGGCTCGAGGCCTGCAGGTGCAAAGATGGATAAAGTTTTAAACAGAGAG
GAATCTTTGCAGCTAATGGACCTTCTAGGTCTTGAAAGGAGTGGGAATTGGCTCCGGTGCCCGTCAGTGG
GCAGAGCGCACATCGCCCACAGTCCCCGAGAAGTTGGGGGGAGGGGTCGGCAATTGAACCGGTGCCTAGA
GAAGGTGGCGCGGGGTAAACTGGGAAAGTGATGTCGTGTACTGGCTCCGCCTTTTTCCCGAGGGTGGGGG
AGAACCGTATATAAGTGCAGTAGTCGCCGTGAACGTTCTTTTTCGCAACGGGTTTGCCGCCAGAACACAG
GTAAGTGCCGTGTGTGGTTCCCGCGGGCCTGGCCTCTTTACGGGTTATGGCCCTTGCGTGCCTTGAATTA
CTTCCACCTGGCTGCAGTACGTGATTCTTGATCCCGAGCTTCGGGTTGGAAGTGGGTGGGAGAGTTCGAG
GCCTTGCGCTTAAGGAGCCCCTTCGCCTCGTGCTTGAGTTGAGGCCTGGCCTGGGCGCTGGGGCCGCCGC
GTGCGAATCTGGTGGCACCTTCGCGCCTGTCTCGCTGCTTTCGATAAGTCTCTAGCCATTTAAAATTTTT
GATGACCTGCTGCGACGCTTTTTTTCTGGCAAGATAGTCTTGTAAATGCGGGCCAAGATCTGCACACTGG
TATTTCGGTTTTTGGGGCCGCGGGCGGCGACGGGGCCCGTGCGTCCCAGCGCACATGTTCGGCGAGGCGG
GGCCTGCGAGCGCGGCCACCGAGAATCGGACGGGGGTAGTCTCAAGCTGGCCGGCCTGCTCTGGTGCCTG
GCCTCGCGCCGCCGTGTATCGCCCCGCCCTGGGCGGCAAGGCTGGCCCGGTCGGCACCAGTTGCGTGAGC
GGAAAGATGGCCGCTTCCCGGCCCTGCTGCAGGGAGCTCAAAATGGAGGACGCGGCGCTCGGGAGAGCGG
GCGGGTGAGTCACCCACACAAAGGAAAAGGGCCTTTCCGTCCTCAGCCGTCGCTTCATGTGACTCCACGG
AGTACCGGGCGCCGTCCAGGCACCTCGATTAGTTCTCGAGCTTTTGGAGTACGTCGTCTTTAGGTTGGGG
GGAGGGGTTTTATGCGATGGAGTTTCCCCACACTGAGTGGGTGGAGACTGAAGTTAGGCCAGCTTGGCAC
TTGATGTAATTCTCCTTGGAATTTGCCCTTTTTGAGTTTGGATCTTGGTTCATTCTCAAGCCTCAGACAG
TGGTTCAAAGTTTTTTTCTTCCATTTCAGGTGTCGTGAGGCTAGCACCGCCACCATGGATCCTGAACAAA
GTGTCAAGGGCACCAAGAAGGCTGAGGGAAGTCCCCGGAAGCGGCTGACCAAAGGAGAGGCCATTCAGAC
CAGTGTTTCTTCCAGCGTCCCATACCCAGGCAGCGGCACAGCTGCCACCCAAGAGAGCCCCGCCCAAGAG
CTCTTAGCCCCGCAGCCCTTCCCGGGCCCCTCATCAGTTCTTAGGGAAGGCTCTCAGGAGAAAACGGGCC
AGCAGCAGAAGCCCCCCAAAAGGCCCCCCATCGAAGCATCCGTCCACATCTCACAGCTTCCGCAGCACCC
TCTGACACCAGCATTCATGTCGCCTGGCAAACCTGAGCATCTCCTGGAGGGGTCCACATGGCAACTGGTT
GACCCCATGAGACCTGGACCCTCTGGCTCCTTCGTGGCCCCTGGGCTCCATCCTCAGAGCCAGCTCCTTC
CTTCCCACGCTTCCATCATTCCCCCCGAGGACCTTCCTGGAGTCCCCAAAGTCTTCGTGCCTCGTCCTTC
CCAGGTCTCCTTGAAGCCCACAGAAGAGGCACACAAGAAGGAGAGGAAGCCCCAGAAGCCAGGCAAGTAC
ATCTGCCAGTACTGCAGCCGGCCCTGTGCCAAGCCCAGCGTGCTCCAGAAGCACATTCGCTCACACACAG
GTGAGAGGCCCTACCCCTGCGGCCCCTGTGGCTTCTCCTTCAAGACCAAGAGTAATCTCTACAAGCACAG
GAAGTCCCATGCCCACCGCATCAAAGCAGGCCTGGCCTCAGGCATGGGTGGCGAGATGTACCCACATGGG
CTGGAGATGGAGCGGATCCCTGGGGAAGAGTTTGAGGAGCCCACTGAGGGAGAAAGCACAGATTCTGAAG
AGGAGACTAGTGCCACCTCTGGTCACCCTGCAGAGCTCTCCCCAAGACCCAAGCAGCCCCTTCTCTCCAG
CGGGCTATACAGCTCTGGGAGCCACAGTTCCAGCCACGAACGCTGTTCCCTGTCCCAGTCCAGCACAGCC
CAGTCACTCGAAGACCCCCCTCCATTTGTGGAACCCTCATCTGAGCACCCCCTGAGCCATAAACCTGAAG
ACACCCACACGATTAAGCAGAAGCTGGCCCTCCGCTTAAGCGAGAGGAAGAAGGTGATCGATGAGCAGGC
GTTTCTGAGCCCAGGCAGCAAAGGGAGTACTGAGTCTGGGTATTTCTCTCGCTCCGAGAGTGCAGAGCAG
CAGGTCAGCCCCCCAAACACCAACGCCAAGTCCTACGCTGAGATCATCTTTGGCAAGTGTGGGCGAATAG
GACAGCGGACCGCCATGCTGACAGCCACCTCCACCCAGCCCCTCCTGCCCCTGTCCACCGAAGACAAGCC
CAGCCTGGTGCCTTTGTCTGTACCCCGGACGCAGGTGATCGAGCACATCACGAAGCTCATCACCATCAAC
GAGGCCGTGGTGGACACCAGCGAGATCGACAGCGTGAAGCCAAGGCGGAGCTCACTGTCCAGGCGCAGCA
GCATGGAGTCCCCAAAATCCAGCCTCTACCGGGAGCCCCTGTCATCCCACAGTGAGAAAACCAAGCCTGA
ACAATCACTGCTGAGCCTCCAGCACCCGCCCAGTACCGCCCCCCCTGTGCCTCTCCTGAGAAGCCACTCA
ATGCCTTCTGCCGCCTGCACTATCAGCACCCCCCACCACCCCTTCCGAGGTAGCTACTCCTTCGATGACC
ATATCACCGACTCCGAAGCCCTGAGCCACAGCAGTCACGTGTTTACCTCCCACCCCCGGATGCTGAAGCG
CCAGCCGGCAATCGAATTACCTTTGGGAGGGGAATACAGTTCTGAGGAGCCTGGCCCAAGCAGCAAAGAC
ACAGCCTCCAAGCCCTCGGACGAAGTGGAACCCAAGGAAAGCGAGCTTACCAAAAAGACCAAGAAGGGTT
TGAAAACAAAAGGGGTGATCTACGAATGTAACATATGTGGTGCTCGGTACAAGAAAAGGGATAACTACGA
AGCCCACAAAAAATACTACTGCTCAGAGCTTCAGATCGCAAAGCCCATCTCTGCAGGCACCCACACATCT
CCAGAAGCTGAAAAGAGTCAGATTGAGCATGAGCCGTGGTCCCAAATGATGCATTACAAACTGGGAACCA
CCCTGGAACTCACTCCACTGAGGAAGAGGAGGAAAGAGAAGAGCCTTGGGGACGAGGAAGAGCCACCTGC
CTTTGAGTCCACAAAAAGTCAGTTTGGCAGCCCCGGGCCATCTGATGCTGCTCGGAACCTTCCCCTGGAG
TCCACCAAGTCACCAGCAGAACCAAGTAAATCAGTGCCCTCCTTGGAGGGACCCACGGGCTTCCAGCCAA
GGACTCCCAAGCCAGGGTCCGGTTCAGAATCAGGGAAGGAGAGGAGAACAACGTCCAAAGAAATTTCTGT
CATCCAGCACACCAGCTCCTTTGAGAAATCTGATTCTCTCGAGCAGCCGAGTGGCTTGGAAGGGGAAGAC
AAACCTCTGGCCCAGTTCCCATCACCCCCACCTGCCCCACACGGACGCTCTGCTCACTCCCTGCAGCCTA
AGTTGGTCCGCCAGCCCAACATTCAGGTTCCTGAGATCCTAGTAACTGAGGAGCCTGACCGGCCGGACAC
AGAGCCAGAGCCGCCCCCTAAGGAACCTGAGAAGACTGAGGAGTTCCAATGGCCCCAGCGCAGCCAGACA
CTTGCCCAGCTCCCAGCTGAGAAGCTGCCACCCAAAAAGAAGAGGTTGCGCCTGGCAGAGATGGCCCAAT
CATCAGGGGAGTCCAGCTTCGAGTCCTCTGTGCCTCTGTCTCGCAGCCCGAGCCAGGAAAGCAATGTCTC
TTTGAGTGGGTCCAGCCGCTCAGCCTCGTTTGAGAGGGATGACCATGGGAAAGCCGAGGCCCCCAGTCCC
TCATCTGACATGCGCCCCAAACCCCTGGGCACCCACATGTTGACTGTCCCCAGCCACCACCCACATGCCC
GAGAGATGCGGAGGTCAGCCTCAGAGCAGAGCCCCAACGTTTCCCATTCTGCCCACATGACCGAGACACG
CAGCAAATCCTTTGACTATGGCAGCTTGTCCTTGACAGGCCCTTCTGCTCCAGCCCCAGTGGCTCCACCA
GCGCGGGTGGCCCCGCCAGAGAGAAGAAAATGCTTCTTGGTGAGACAGGCCTCTCTGAGCAGGCCTCCAG
AATCTGAGTTGGAGGTTGCCCCCAAGGGAAGACAGGAGAGCGAAGAACCACAGCCCTCATCCAGTAAACC
CTCTGCCAAAAGCTCATTGTCCCAGATTTCCTCTGCGGCCACCTCACATGGTGGACCCCCGGGAGGCAAG
GGCCCAGGGCAGGACAGGCCCCCATTGGGGCCCACTGTGCCCTACACAGAAGCACTGCAAGTGTTCCACC
ACCCCGTTGCCCAGACACCCCTGCATGAGAAGCCATACCTGCCCCCACCAGTCTCCCTTTTCTCCTTCCA
GCATCTCGTGCAGCATGAGCCAGGACAGTCTCCAGAATTCTTCTCCACCCAGGCCATGTCCAGCCTCCTG
TCCTCACCATACTCCATGCCCCCACTTCCTCCCTCCTTATTTCAAGCCCCACCGCTTCCTCTCCAGCCTA
CTGTTCTGCACCCAGGCCAACTCCATCTCCCCCAGCTCATGCCTCACCCAGCCAACATCCCCTTCAGGCA
GCCCCCTTCCTTCCTCCCCATGCCATACCCGACCTCCTCAGCACTGTCTTCTGGGTTTTTCCTGCCTCTG
CAATCCCAGTTTGCACTTCAGCTCCCTGGTGATGTGGAAAGCCATCTGCCCCAGATCAAAACCAGCCTGG
CCCCACTGGCAACAGGAAGTGCTGGCCTCTCCCCCAGCACAGAGTACAGCAGTGACATCCGGCTACCCCC
TGTGGCTCCCCCAGCCAGCTCCTCAGCACCTACATCAGCTCCTCCACTGGCCCTGCCTGCCTGTCCAGAC
ACCATGGTGTCCCTGGTTGTGCCTGTCCGTGTTCAGACCAATATGCCGTCCTATGGGAGCGCAATGTACA
CCACCCTTTCCCAGATCTTGGTCACCCAGTCCCAAGGCAGCTCAGCAACTGTGGCACTTCCCAAGTTTGA
GGAACCCCCATCAAAGGGGACGACTGTATGTGGTGCAGATGTGCATGAGGTTGGGCCCGGCCCTTCTGGG
TTAAGTGAAGAGCAAAGCAGAGCTTTCCCAACTCCATACCTGAGAGTGCCTGTGACATTACCTGAAAGAA
AAGGCACTTCCCTGTCATCAGAGAGTATCTTGAGCCTGGAGGGGAGTTCATCAACAGCAGGGGGAAGCAA
ACGTGTCCTTTCACCAGCTGGCAGCCTTGAACTTACCATGGAAACCCAGCAGCAAAAAAGAGTGAAGGAG
GAGGAGGCTTCCAAGGCAGATGAAAAACTTGAGCTGGTAAAACCATGCAGTGTGGTCCTTACCAGCACCG
AGGATGGGAAGAGGCCAGAGAAATCCCACTTAGGCAACCAGGGCCAAGGCAGGAGGGAGCTAGAAATGCT
GTCCAGCCTGTCCTCAGATCCATCTGACACAAAGGAAATTCCTCCCCTCCCTCACCCTGCATTGTCCCAT
GGGACAGCCCCAGGCTCAGAAGCTTTGAAGGAATATCCCCAGCCATCTGGCAAACCTCACCGAAGAGGGT
TGACCCCACTGAGCGTGAAGAAAGAAGATTCCAAGGAACAACCTGATCTCCCCTCCTTGGCACCTCCGAG
CTCTCTGCCTCTGTCAGAAACGTCCTCCAGACCAGCCAAGTCACAAGAAGGTACGGACTCAAAGAAGGTA
CTGCAGTTCCCCAGCCTCCACACAACCACTAATGTCAGTTGGTGCTATTTAAACTACATTAAGCCAAATC
ACATCCAGCATGCAGATAGGAGGTCCTCTGTTTACGCTGGTTGGTGCATAAGTTTGTACAACCCCAACCT
TCCGGGGGTTTCCACTAAAGCTGCTTTGTCCCTCCTGAGGTCTAAGCAGAAAGTGAGCAAAGAGACATAC
ACCATGGCCACAGCTCCGCATCCTGAGGCAGGAAGGCTTGTGCCATCCAGCTCCCGCAAGCCCCGCATGA
CAGAGGTTCACCTCCCTTCACTGGTTTCCCCGGAAGGCCAGAAAGATCTAGCTAGAGTGGAGAAGGAAGA
AGAGAGGAGAGGGGAGCCGGAGGAGGATGCTCCTGCCTCCCAGAGAGGGGAGCCGGCGAGGATCAAAATC
TTCGAAGGAGGGTACAAATCAAACGAAGAGTATGTATATGTGCGAGGCCGCGGCCGAGGGAAATATGTTT
GTGAGGAGTGTGGAATTCGCTGCAAGAAGCCCAGCATGCTGAAGAAACACATCCGCACCCACACTGACGT
CCGGCCCTATGTGTGCAAGCACTGTCACTTTGCTTTTAAAACCAAAGGGAATCTGACTAAGCACATGAAG
TCGAAGGCCCACAGCAAAAAGTGCCAAGAGACAGGGGTGCTGGAGGAGCTGGAAGCCGAAGAAGGAACCA
GTGACGACCTGTTCCAGGACTCGGAAGGACGAGAGGGTTCAGAGGCTGTGGAGGAGCACCAGTTTTCGGA
CCTGGAGGACTCGGACTCAGACTCAGACCTGGACGAAGACGAGGATGAGGATGAGGAGGAGAGCCAGGAT
GAGCTGTCCAGACCATCCTCAGAGGCGCCCCCGCCTGGCCCACCACATGCACTGCGGGCAGACTCCTCAC
CCATCCTGGGCCCTCAGCCCCCAGATGCCCCCGCCTCTGGCACGGAGGCTACACGAGGCAGCTCGGTCTC
GGAAGCTGAGCGCCTGACAGCCAGCAGCTGCTCCATGTCCAGCCAGAGCATGCCGGGCCTCCCCTGGCTG
GGACCGGCCCCTCTGGGCTCTGTGGAGAAAGACACAGGCTCAGCCTTGAGCTACAAGCCTGTGTCCCCAA
GAAGACCGTGGTCCCCAAGCAAAGAAGCAGGCAGCCGTCCACCACTAGCCCGCAAACACTCGCTAACCAA
AAACGACTCATCTCCCCAGCGATGCTCCCCGGCCCGAGAACCACAGGCCTCAGCCCCAAGCCCACCTGGC
CTGCACGTGGACCCAGGAAGGGGCATGGGCGCTCTCCCTTGTGGGTCTCCAAGACTTCAGCTGTCTCCTC
TCACCCTCTGCCCCCTGGGAAGAGAACTGGCCCCTCGAGCACATGTGCTCTCCAAACTCGAGGGTACCAC
CGACCCAGGCCTCCCCAGATACTCGCCCACCAGGAGATGGTCTCCAGGTCAGGCCGAGTCACCACCACGG
TCAGCGCCGCCAGGGAAGTGGGCCTTGGCTGGGCCGGGCAGCCCCTCAGCGGGGGAGCATGGCCCAGGCT
TGGGGCTGGACCCACGGGTTCTCTTCCCGCCCGCGCCTCTACCTCACAAGCTCCTCAGCAGAAGCCCAGA
GACCTGCGCCTCCCCGTGGCAGAAGGCCGAGTCCCGAAGTCCCTCCTGCTCACCCGGCCCTGCTCATCCT
CTCTCCTCCCGACCCTTCTCCGCCCTCCATGACTTCCACGGCCACATCCTGGCCCGGACAGAGGAGAACA
TCTTCAGCCACCTGCCTCTGCACTCCCAGCACTTGACCCGTGCCCCATGTCCCTTGATTCCCATCGGTGG
GATCCAGATGGTGCAGGCCCGGCCAGGAGCCCACCCCACCCTGCTGCCAGGGCCCACCGCAGCCTGGGTC
AGTGGCTTCTCCGGGGGTGGCAGCGACCTGACAGGGGCCCGGGAGGCCCAGGAGCGAGGCCGCTGGAGTC
CCACTGAGAGCTCGTCAGCCTCCGTGTCGCCTGTGGCTAAGGTCTCCAAATTCACACTCTCCTCAGAGCT
GGAGGGCGGGGACTACCCCAAGGAGAGGGAGAGGACCGGCGGAGGCCCGGGCAGGCCTCCTGACTGGACA
CCCCATGGGACCGGGGCACCTGCAGAGCCCACACCCACGCACAGCCCCTGCACCCCACCCGACACCTTGC
CCCGGCCGCCCCAGGGACGCCGGGCAGCGCAGTCCTGGAGCCCCCGCTTGGAGTCCCCGCGTGCACCGAC
CAACCCCGAGCCTTCTGCCACCCCGCCGCTGGACCGCAGCAGCTCTGTGGGCTGCCTGGCAGAGGCCTCT
GCCCGCTTCCCAGCCCGGACGAGGAACCTCTCCGGGGAACCCAGGACCAGGCAGGACTCCCCCAAGCCCT
CAGGAAGTGGGGAGCCCAGGGCACATCCACATCAGCCTGAGGACAGGGTTCCCCCCAACGCTTAGTAATG
AACTAGTCCGTAACTTGAAAGTATTTCGATTTCTTGGCTTTATATATCTTGTGGAAAGGACGACCAGGAA
GAGGGTTAACCCACAGCACGCGTTAAGTCGACAATCAACCTCTGGATTACAAAATTTGTGAAAGATTGAC
TGGTATTCTTAACTATGTTGCTCCTTTTACGCTATGTGGATACGCTGCTTTAATGCCTTTGTATCATGCT
ATTGCTTCCCGTATGGCTTTCATTTTCTCCTCCTTGTATAAATCCTGGTTGCTGTCTCTTTATGAGGAGT
TGTGGCCCGTTGTCAGGCAACGTGGCGTGGTGTGCACTGTGTTTGCTGACGCAACCCCCACTGGTTGGGG
CATTGCCACCACCTGTCAGCTCCTTTCCGGGACTTTCGCTTTCCCCCTCCCTATTGCCACGGCGGAACTC
ATCGCCGCCTGCCTTGCCCGCTGCTGGACAGGGGCTCGGCTGTTGGGCACTGACAATTCCGTGGTGTTGT
CGGGGAAATCATCGTCCTTTCCTTGGCTGCTCGCCTGTGTTGCCACCTGGATTCTGCGCGGGACGTCCTT
CTGCTACGTCCCTTCGGCCCTCAATCCAGCGGACCTTCCTTCCCGCGGCCTGCTGCCGGCTCTGCGGCCT
CTTCCGCGTCTTCGCCTTCGCCCTCAGACGAGTCGGATCTCCCTTTGGGCCGCCTCCCCGCGTCGACTTT
AAGACCAATGACTTACAAGGCAGCTGTAGATCTTAGCCACTTTTTAAAAGAAAAGGGGGGACTGGAAGGG
CTAATTCACTCCCAACGAAGACAAGATCTGCTTTTTGCTTGTACTGGGTCTCTCTGGTTAGACCAGATCT
GAGCCTGGGAGCTCTCTGGCTAACTAGGGAACCCACTGCTTAAGCCTCAATAAAGCTTGCCTTGAGTGCT
TCAAGTAGTGTGTGCCCGTCTGTTGTGTGACTCTGGTAACTAGAGATCCCTCAGACCCTTTTAGTCAGTG
TGGAAAATCTCTAGCAGTACGTATAGTAGTTCATGTCATCTTATTATTCAGTATTTATAACTTGCAAAGA
AATGAATATCAGAGAGTGAGAGGAACTTGTTTATTGCAGCTTATAATGGTTACAAATAAAGCAATAGCAT
CACAAATTTCACAAATAAAGCATTTTTTTCACTGCATTCTAGTTGTGGTTTGTCCAAACTCATCAATGTA
TCTTATCATGTCTGGCTCTAGCTATCCCGCCCCTAACTCCGCCCATCCCGCCCCTAACTCCGCCCAGTTC
CGCCCATTCTCCGCCCCATGGCTGACTAATTTTTTTTATTTATGCAGAGGCCGAGGCCGCCTCGGCCTCT
GAGCTATTCCAGAAGTAGTGAGGAGGCTTTTTTGGAGGCCTAGGGACGTACCCAATTCGCCCTATAGTGA
GTCGTATTACGCGCGCTCACTGGCCGTCGTTTTACAACGTCGTGACTGGGAAAACCCTGGCGTTACCCAA
CTTAATCGCCTTGCAGCACATCCCCCTTTCGCCAGCTGGCGTAATAGCGAAGAGGCCCGCACCGATCGCC
CTTCCCAACAGTTGCGCAGCCTGAATGGCGAATGGG
[124 nt withheld, positions 12917-13040]
C
[91 nt withheld, positions 13042-13132]
A
[49 nt withheld, positions 13134-13182]
CCTTTGACGTTGGAGTCCACGTTCTTT
[37 nt withheld, positions 13210-13246]
ACCCTATCTCGGTCTATTCTTTTGATTTATAAGGGATTTTGCCGATTTCGGCCTATTGGTTAAAAAATGA
GCTGATTTAACAAAAATTTAACGCGAATTTTAACAAAATATTAACGCTTACAATTTAGGTGGCACTTTTC
GGGGAAATGTGCGCGGAACCCCTATTTGTTTATTTTTCTAAATACATTCAAATATGTATCCGCTCATGAG
ACAATAACCCTGATAAATGCTTCAATAATATTGAAAAAGGAAGAGTATGAGTATTCAACATTTCCGTGTC
GCCCTTATTCCCTTTTTTGCGGCATTTTGCCTTCCTGTTTTTGCTCACCCAGAAACGCTGGTGAAAGTAA
AAGATGCTGAAGATCAGTTGGGTGCACGAGTGGGTTACATCGAACTGGATCTCAACAGCGGTAAGATCCT
TGAGAGTTTTCGCCCCGAAGAACGTTTTCCAATGATGAGCACTTTTAAAGTTCTGCTATGTGGCGCGGTA
TTATCCCGTATTGACGCCGGGCAAGAGCAACTCGGTCGCCGCATACACTATTCTCAGAATGACTTGGTTG
AGTACTCACCAGTCACAGAAAAGCATCTTACGGATGGCATGACAGTAAGAGAATTATGCAGTGCTGCCAT
AACCATGAGTGATAACACTGCGGCCAACTTACTTCTGACAACGATCGGAGGACCGAAGGAGCTAACCGCT
TTTTTGCACAACATGGGGGATCATGTAACTCGCCTTGATCGTTGGGAACCGGAGCTGAATGAAGCCATAC
CAAACGACGAGCGTGACACCACGATGCCTGTAGCAATGGCAACAACGTTGCGCAAACTATTAACTGGCGA
ACTACTTACTCTAGCTTCCCGGCAACAATTAATAGACTGGATGGAGGCGGATAAAGTTGCAGGACCACTT
CTGCGCTCGGCCCTTCCGGCTGGCTGGTTTATTGCTGATAAATCTGGAGCCGGTGAGCGTGGGTCTCGCG
GTATCATTGCAGCACTGGGGCCAGATGGTAAGCCCTCCCGTATCGTAGTTATCTACACGACGGGGAGTCA
GGCAACTATGGATGAACGAAATAGACAGATCGCTGAGATAGGTGCCTCACTGATTAAGCATTGGTAACTG
TCAGACCAAGTTTACTCATATATACTTTAGATTGATTTAAAACTTCATTTTTAATTTAAAAGGATCTAGG
TGAAGATCCTTTTTGATAATCTCATGACCAAAATCCCTTAACGTGAGTTTTCGTTCCACTGAGCGTCAGA
CCCCGTAGAAAAGATCAAAGGATCTTCTTGAGATCCTTTTTTTCTGCGCGTAATCTGCTGCTTGCAAACA
AAAAAACCACCGCTACCAGCGGTGGTTTGTTTGCCGGATCAAGAGCTACCAACTCTTTTTCCGAAGGTAA
CTGGCTTCAGCAGAGCGCAGATACCAAATACTGTTCTTCTAGTGTAGCCGTAGTTAGGCCACCACTTCAA
GAACTCTGTAGCACCGCCTACATACCTCGCTCTGCTAATCCTGTTACCAGTGGCTGCTGCCAGTGGCGAT
AAGTCGTGTCTTACCGGGTTGGACTCAAGACGATAGTTACCGGATAAGGCGCAGCGGTCGGGCTGAACGG
GGGGTTCGTGCACACAGCCCAGCTTGGAGCGAACGACCTACACCGAACTGAGATACCTACAGCGTGAGCT
ATGAGAAAGCGCCACGCTTCCCGAAGGGAGAAAGGCGGACAGGTATCCGGTAAGCGGCAGGGTCGGAACA
GGAGAGCGCACGAGGGAGCTTCCAGGGGGAAACGCCTGGTATCTTTATAGTCCTGTCGGGTTTCGCCACC
TCTGACTTGAGCGTCGATTTTTGTGATGCTCGTCAGGGGGGCGGAGCCTATGGAAAAACGCCAGCAACGC
GGCCTTTTTACGGTTCCTGGCCTTTTGCTGGCCTTTTGCTCACATGTTCTTTCCTGCGTTATCCCCTGAT
TCTGTGGATAACCGTATTACCGCCTTTGAGTGAGCTGATACCGCTCGCCGCAGCCGAACGACCGAGCGCA
GCGAGTCAGTGAGCGAGGAAGCGGAAGAGCGCCCAATACGCAAACCGCCTCTCCCCGCGCGTTGGCCGAT
TCATTAATGCAGCTGGCACGACAGGTTTCCCGACTGGAAAGCGGGCAGTGAGCGCAACGCAATTAATGTG
AGTTAGCTCACTCATTAGGCACCCCAGGCTTTACACTTTATGCTTCCGGCTCGTATGTTGTGTGGAATTG
TGAGCGGATAACAATTTCACACAGGAAACAGCTATGACCATGATTACGCCAAGCGCGCAATTAACCCTCA
CTAAAGGGAACAAAAGCTGGAGCTGCAAGC
