>Addgene plasmid #143438 | TFORF0753 | depositor partial sequence | sequence record 282452 | Insert
ACCGCCACCATGGATCCTGAACAAAGTGTCAAGGGCACCAAGAAGGCTGAGGGAAGTCCCCGGAAGCGGC
TGACCAAAGGAGAGGCCATTCAGACCAGTGTTTCTTCCAGCGTCCCATACCCAGGCAGCGGCACAGCTGC
CACCCAAGAGAGCCCCGCCCAAGAGCTCTTAGCCCCGCAGCCCTTCCCGGGCCCCTCATCAGTTCTTAGG
GAAGGCTCTCAGGAGAAAACGGGCCAGCAGCAGAAGCCCCCCAAAAGGCCCCCCATCGAAGCATCCGTCC
ACATCTCACAGCTTCCGCAGCACCCTCTGACACCAGCATTCATGTCGCCTGGCAAACCTGAGCATCTCCT
GGAGGGGTCCACATGGCAACTGGTTGACCCCATGAGACCTGGACCCTCTGGCTCCTTCGTGGCCCCTGGG
CTCCATCCTCAGAGCCAGCTCCTTCCTTCCCACGCTTCCATCATTCCCCCCGAGGACCTTCCTGGAGTCC
CCAAAGTCTTCGTGCCTCGTCCTTCCCAGGTCTCCTTGAAGCCCACAGAAGAGGCACACAAGAAGGAGAG
GAAGCCCCAGAAGCCAGGCAAGTACATCTGCCAGTACTGCAGCCGGCCCTGTGCCAAGCCCAGCGTGCTC
CAGAAGCACATTCGCTCACACACAGGTGAGAGGCCCTACCCCTGCGGCCCCTGTGGCTTCTCCTTCAAGA
CCAAGAGTAATCTCTACAAGCACAGGAAGTCCCATGCCCACCGCATCAAAGCAGGCCTGGCCTCAGGCAT
GGGTGGCGAGATGTACCCACATGGGCTGGAGATGGAGCGGATCCCTGGGGAAGAGTTTGAGGAGCCCACT
GAGGGAGAAAGCACAGATTCTGAAGAGGAGACTAGTGCCACCTCTGGTCACCCTGCAGAGCTCTCCCCAA
GACCCAAGCAGCCCCTTCTCTCCAGCGGGCTATACAGCTCTGGGAGCCACAGTTCCAGCCACGAACGCTG
TTCCCTGTCCCAGTCCAGCACAGCCCAGTCACTCGAAGACCCCCCTCCATTTGTGGAACCCTCATCTGAG
CACCCCCTGAGCCATAAACCTGAAGACACCCACACGATTAAGCAGAAGCTGGCCCTCCGCTTAAGCGAGA
GGAAGAAGGTGATCGATGAGCAGGCGTTTCTGAGCCCAGGCAGCAAAGGGAGTACTGAGTCTGGGTATTT
CTCTCGCTCCGAGAGTGCAGAGCAGCAGGTCAGCCCCCCAAACACCAACGCCAAGTCCTACGCTGAGATC
ATCTTTGGCAAGTGTGGGCGAATAGGACAGCGGACCGCCATGCTGACAGCCACCTCCACCCAGCCCCTCC
TGCCCCTGTCCACCGAAGACAAGCCCAGCCTGGTGCCTTTGTCTGTACCCCGGACGCAGGTGATCGAGCA
CATCACGAAGCTCATCACCATCAACGAGGCCGTGGTGGACACCAGCGAGATCGACAGCGTGAAGCCAAGG
CGGAGCTCACTGTCCAGGCGCAGCAGCATGGAGTCCCCAAAATCCAGCCTCTACCGGGAGCCCCTGTCAT
CCCACAGTGAGAAAACCAAGCCTGAACAATCACTGCTGAGCCTCCAGCACCCGCCCAGTACCGCCCCCCC
TGTGCCTCTCCTGAGAAGCCACTCAATGCCTTCTGCCGCCTGCACTATCAGCACCCCCCACCACCCCTTC
CGAGGTAGCTACTCCTTCGATGACCATATCACCGACTCCGAAGCCCTGAGCCACAGCAGTCACGTGTTTA
CCTCCCACCCCCGGATGCTGAAGCGCCAGCCGGCAATCGAATTACCTTTGGGAGGGGAATACAGTTCTGA
GGAGCCTGGCCCAAGCAGCAAAGACACAGCCTCCAAGCCCTCGGACGAAGTGGAACCCAAGGAAAGCGAG
CTTACCAAAAAGACCAAGAAGGGTTTGAAAACAAAAGGGGTGATCTACGAATGTAACATATGTGGTGCTC
GGTACAAGAAAAGGGATAACTACGAAGCCCACAAAAAATACTACTGCTCAGAGCTTCAGATCGCAAAGCC
CATCTCTGCAGGCACCCACACATCTCCAGAAGCTGAAAAGAGTCAGATTGAGCATGAGCCGTGGTCCCAA
ATGATGCATTACAAACTGGGAACCACCCTGGAACTCACTCCACTGAGGAAGAGGAGGAAAGAGAAGAGCC
TTGGGGACGAGGAAGAGCCACCTGCCTTTGAGTCCACAAAAAGTCAGTTTGGCAGCCCCGGGCCATCTGA
TGCTGCTCGGAACCTTCCCCTGGAGTCCACCAAGTCACCAGCAGAACCAAGTAAATCAGTGCCCTCCTTG
GAGGGACCCACGGGCTTCCAGCCAAGGACTCCCAAGCCAGGGTCCGGTTCAGAATCAGGGAAGGAGAGGA
GAACAACGTCCAAAGAAATTTCTGTCATCCAGCACACCAGCTCCTTTGAGAAATCTGATTCTCTCGAGCA
GCCGAGTGGCTTGGAAGGGGAAGACAAACCTCTGGCCCAGTTCCCATCACCCCCACCTGCCCCACACGGA
CGCTCTGCTCACTCCCTGCAGCCTAAGTTGGTCCGCCAGCCCAACATTCAGGTTCCTGAGATCCTAGTAA
CTGAGGAGCCTGACCGGCCGGACACAGAGCCAGAGCCGCCCCCTAAGGAACCTGAGAAGACTGAGGAGTT
CCAATGGCCCCAGCGCAGCCAGACACTTGCCCAGCTCCCAGCTGAGAAGCTGCCACCCAAAAAGAAGAGG
TTGCGCCTGGCAGAGATGGCCCAATCATCAGGGGAGTCCAGCTTCGAGTCCTCTGTGCCTCTGTCTCGCA
GCCCGAGCCAGGAAAGCAATGTCTCTTTGAGTGGGTCCAGCCGCTCAGCCTCGTTTGAGAGGGATGACCA
TGGGAAAGCCGAGGCCCCCAGTCCCTCATCTGACATGCGCCCCAAACCCCTGGGCACCCACATGTTGACT
GTCCCCAGCCACCACCCACATGCCCGAGAGATGCGGAGGTCAGCCTCAGAGCAGAGCCCCAACGTTTCCC
ATTCTGCCCACATGACCGAGACACGCAGCAAATCCTTTGACTATGGCAGCTTGTCCTTGACAGGCCCTTC
TGCTCCAGCCCCAGTGGCTCCACCAGCGCGGGTGGCCCCGCCAGAGAGAAGAAAATGCTTCTTGGTGAGA
CAGGCCTCTCTGAGCAGGCCTCCAGAATCTGAGTTGGAGGTTGCCCCCAAGGGAAGACAGGAGAGCGAAG
AACCACAGCCCTCATCCAGTAAACCCTCTGCCAAAAGCTCATTGTCCCAGATTTCCTCTGCGGCCACCTC
ACATGGTGGACCCCCGGGAGGCAAGGGCCCAGGGCAGGACAGGCCCCCATTGGGGCCCACTGTGCCCTAC
ACAGAAGCACTGCAAGTGTTCCACCACCCCGTTGCCCAGACACCCCTGCATGAGAAGCCATACCTGCCCC
CACCAGTCTCCCTTTTCTCCTTCCAGCATCTCGTGCAGCATGAGCCAGGACAGTCTCCAGAATTCTTCTC
CACCCAGGCCATGTCCAGCCTCCTGTCCTCACCATACTCCATGCCCCCACTTCCTCCCTCCTTATTTCAA
GCCCCACCGCTTCCTCTCCAGCCTACTGTTCTGCACCCAGGCCAACTCCATCTCCCCCAGCTCATGCCTC
ACCCAGCCAACATCCCCTTCAGGCAGCCCCCTTCCTTCCTCCCCATGCCATACCCGACCTCCTCAGCACT
GTCTTCTGGGTTTTTCCTGCCTCTGCAATCCCAGTTTGCACTTCAGCTCCCTGGTGATGTGGAAAGCCAT
CTGCCCCAGATCAAAACCAGCCTGGCCCCACTGGCAACAGGAAGTGCTGGCCTCTCCCCCAGCACAGAGT
ACAGCAGTGACATCCGGCTACCCCCTGTGGCTCCCCCAGCCAGCTCCTCAGCACCTACATCAGCTCCTCC
ACTGGCCCTGCCTGCCTGTCCAGACACCATGGTGTCCCTGGTTGTGCCTGTCCGTGTTCAGACCAATATG
CCGTCCTATGGGAGCGCAATGTACACCACCCTTTCCCAGATCTTGGTCACCCAGTCCCAAGGCAGCTCAG
CAACTGTGGCACTTCCCAAGTTTGAGGAACCCCCATCAAAGGGGACGACTGTATGTGGTGCAGATGTGCA
TGAGGTTGGGCCCGGCCCTTCTGGGTTAAGTGAAGAGCAAAGCAGAGCTTTCCCAACTCCATACCTGAGA
GTGCCTGTGACATTACCTGAAAGAAAAGGCACTTCCCTGTCATCAGAGAGTATCTTGAGCCTGGAGGGGA
GTTCATCAACAGCAGGGGGAAGCAAACGTGTCCTTTCACCAGCTGGCAGCCTTGAACTTACCATGGAAAC
CCAGCAGCAAAAAAGAGTGAAGGAGGAGGAGGCTTCCAAGGCAGATGAAAAACTTGAGCTGGTAAAACCA
TGCAGTGTGGTCCTTACCAGCACCGAGGATGGGAAGAGGCCAGAGAAATCCCACTTAGGCAACCAGGGCC
AAGGCAGGAGGGAGCTAGAAATGCTGTCCAGCCTGTCCTCAGATCCATCTGACACAAAGGAAATTCCTCC
CCTCCCTCACCCTGCATTGTCCCATGGGACAGCCCCAGGCTCAGAAGCTTTGAAGGAATATCCCCAGCCA
TCTGGCAAACCTCACCGAAGAGGGTTGACCCCACTGAGCGTGAAGAAAGAAGATTCCAAGGAACAACCTG
ATCTCCCCTCCTTGGCACCTCCGAGCTCTCTGCCTCTGTCAGAAACGTCCTCCAGACCAGCCAAGTCACA
AGAAGGTACGGACTCAAAGAAGGTACTGCAGTTCCCCAGCCTCCACACAACCACTAATGTCAGTTGGTGC
TATTTAAACTACATTAAGCCAAATCACATCCAGCATGCAGATAGGAGGTCCTCTGTTTACGCTGGTTGGT
GCATAAGTTTGTACAACCCCAACCTTCCGGGGGTTTCCACTAAAGCTGCTTTGTCCCTCCTGAGGTCTAA
GCAGAAAGTGAGCAAAGAGACATACACCATGGCCACAGCTCCGCATCCTGAGGCAGGAAGGCTTGTGCCA
TCCAGCTCCCGCAAGCCCCGCATGACAGAGGTTCACCTCCCTTCACTGGTTTCCCCGGAAGGCCAGAAAG
ATCTAGCTAGAGTGGAGAAGGAAGAAGAGAGGAGAGGGGAGCCGGAGGAGGATGCTCCTGCCTCCCAGAG
AGGGGAGCCGGCGAGGATCAAAATCTTCGAAGGAGGGTACAAATCAAACGAAGAGTATGTATATGTGCGA
GGCCGCGGCCGAGGGAAATATGTTTGTGAGGAGTGTGGAATTCGCTGCAAGAAGCCCAGCATGCTGAAGA
AACACATCCGCACCCACACTGACGTCCGGCCCTATGTGTGCAAGCACTGTCACTTTGCTTTTAAAACCAA
AGGGAATCTGACTAAGCACATGAAGTCGAAGGCCCACAGCAAAAAGTGCCAAGAGACAGGGGTGCTGGAG
GAGCTGGAAGCCGAAGAAGGAACCAGTGACGACCTGTTCCAGGACTCGGAAGGACGAGAGGGTTCAGAGG
CTGTGGAGGAGCACCAGTTTTCGGACCTGGAGGACTCGGACTCAGACTCAGACCTGGACGAAGACGAGGA
TGAGGATGAGGAGGAGAGCCAGGATGAGCTGTCCAGACCATCCTCAGAGGCGCCCCCGCCTGGCCCACCA
CATGCACTGCGGGCAGACTCCTCACCCATCCTGGGCCCTCAGCCCCCAGATGCCCCCGCCTCTGGCACGG
AGGCTACACGAGGCAGCTCGGTCTCGGAAGCTGAGCGCCTGACAGCCAGCAGCTGCTCCATGTCCAGCCA
GAGCATGCCGGGCCTCCCCTGGCTGGGACCGGCCCCTCTGGGCTCTGTGGAGAAAGACACAGGCTCAGCC
TTGAGCTACAAGCCTGTGTCCCCAAGAAGACCGTGGTCCCCAAGCAAAGAAGCAGGCAGCCGTCCACCAC
TAGCCCGCAAACACTCGCTAACCAAAAACGACTCATCTCCCCAGCGATGCTCCCCGGCCCGAGAACCACA
GGCCTCAGCCCCAAGCCCACCTGGCCTGCACGTGGACCCAGGAAGGGGCATGGGCGCTCTCCCTTGTGGG
TCTCCAAGACTTCAGCTGTCTCCTCTCACCCTCTGCCCCCTGGGAAGAGAACTGGCCCCTCGAGCACATG
TGCTCTCCAAACTCGAGGGTACCACCGACCCAGGCCTCCCCAGATACTCGCCCACCAGGAGATGGTCTCC
AGGTCAGGCCGAGTCACCACCACGGTCAGCGCCGCCAGGGAAGTGGGCCTTGGCTGGGCCGGGCAGCCCC
TCAGCGGGGGAGCATGGCCCAGGCTTGGGGCTGGACCCACGGGTTCTCTTCCCGCCCGCGCCTCTACCTC
ACAAGCTCCTCAGCAGAAGCCCAGAGACCTGCGCCTCCCCGTGGCAGAAGGCCGAGTCCCGAAGTCCCTC
CTGCTCACCCGGCCCTGCTCATCCTCTCTCCTCCCGACCCTTCTCCGCCCTCCATGACTTCCACGGCCAC
ATCCTGGCCCGGACAGAGGAGAACATCTTCAGCCACCTGCCTCTGCACTCCCAGCACTTGACCCGTGCCC
CATGTCCCTTGATTCCCATCGGTGGGATCCAGATGGTGCAGGCCCGGCCAGGAGCCCACCCCACCCTGCT
GCCAGGGCCCACCGCAGCCTGGGTCAGTGGCTTCTCCGGGGGTGGCAGCGACCTGACAGGGGCCCGGGAG
GCCCAGGAGCGAGGCCGCTGGAGTCCCACTGAGAGCTCGTCAGCCTCCGTGTCGCCTGTGGCTAAGGTCT
CCAAATTCACACTCTCCTCAGAGCTGGAGGGCGGGGACTACCCCAAGGAGAGGGAGAGGACCGGCGGAGG
CCCGGGCAGGCCTCCTGACTGGACACCCCATGGGACCGGGGCACCTGCAGAGCCCACACCCACGCACAGC
CCCTGCACCCCACCCGACACCTTGCCCCGGCCGCCCCAGGGACGCCGGGCAGCGCAGTCCTGGAGCCCCC
GCTTGGAGTCCCCGCGTGCACCGACCAACCCCGAGCCTTCTGCCACCCCGCCGCTGGACCGCAGCAGCTC
TGTGGGCTGCCTGGCAGAGGCCTCTGCCCGCTTCCCAGCCCGGACGAGGAACCTCTCCGGGGAACCCAGG
ACCAGGCAGGACTCCCCCAAGCCCTCAGGAAGTGGGGAGCCCAGGGCACATCCACATCAGCCTGAGGACA
GGGTTCCCCCCAACGCTTAGTAATGAACTAGTCCGTAACTTGAAAGTATTTCGATTTCTTGGCTTTATAT
ATCTTGTGGAAAGGACGACCAGGAAGAGGGTTAACCCACAGC
