>Addgene plasmid #143438 | TFORF0753 | depositor partial sequence | sequence record 282453 | Barcode
CCAGGAAGAGGGTTAACCCACAGC
